Addgene plasmid #241192: linker-T2A-NTRv2-linker-P2A-mNeonGreen-CAAX ORF1
Purpose: Middle entry vector for mini-Golden subcloning platform; NTRv2; mNeonGreen
Depositing lab: Junsu Kang. Depositing organization: University of Wisconsin, Madison. Publication: Advancing knock-in approaches for robust genome editing in zebrafish. Rodriguez-Parks A, Beezley EG, Manna S, Silaban I, Almutawa SI, Cao S, Ahmed H, Guyer M, Baker S, Richards MP, Kang J. Biol Open. 2026 Feb 2:bio.062472. doi: 10.1242/bio.062472. PubMed 41630603.
Backbone
  Vector backbone: pU6a:sgRNA#44
  Vector type: Mini-Golden
Growth in bacteria
  Bacterial resistance: Spectinomycin, 50 μg/mL
  Growth temperature: 37°C
  Growth strain: DH5alpha
  Copy number: Unknown
Gene/Insert
  Gene/Insert name: NTRv2; mNeonGreen
  Species: Synthetic
  Mutation: TCGC linker
  Cloning method: Restriction Enzyme; 5′ cloning site Unknown (unknown if destroyed); 3′ cloning site Unknown (unknown if destroyed)
Terms and licenses: Academic/Nonprofit Terms; Industry Terms: Not Available to Industry
How to cite: linker-T2A-NTRv2-linker-P2A-mNeonGreen-CAAX ORF1 was a gift from Junsu Kang (Addgene plasmid # 241192 ; http://n2t.net/addgene:241192 ; RRID:Addgene_241192)
