[The description below was written by a language model from this plasmid's Addgene catalogue record and pLannotate feature annotations shown in this document.]
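Description:
linker-T2A-NTRv2-linker-P2A-mNeonGreen-CAAX ORF1 is a 4.2 kb middle entry vector for the mini-Golden modular subcloning platform, built on the pU6a:sgRNA#44 backbone and developed in the context of knock-in genome editing in zebrafish. It is propagated in E. coli from a high-copy ColE1/pUC-type origin and selected with spectinomycin through an aadA (SmR) aminoglycoside adenylyltransferase gene. Fragments of a class 1 integron Pc promoter and of a gentamicin resistance gene lie just upstream of this marker. Short remnants of lacZα, lacI and a T7 promoter, along with rrnB T1 and T2 terminators flanking the cloning region, appear to be backbone carry-over.

The payload is a synthetic, promoterless polycistronic cassette. As the name indicates, a linker and T2A peptide precede NTRv2, a nitroreductase annotated by similarity to nfsB. A second linker and P2A peptide then lead into mNeonGreen, which is fused at its C-terminus to a K-Ras-derived CAAX motif that targets the fluorescent protein to the membrane. The 2A and linker elements are not annotated in the feature table but fit the gaps between the coding features. The "ORF1" designation and the recorded TCGC linker presumably set one particular reading frame for in-frame joining to an upstream module or endogenous coding sequence, although the record does not spell this out. No promoter for the cassette is annotated, and the SV40 poly(A) signal downstream lies on the opposite strand, so expression presumably depends on the sequences it is assembled with. Once assembled and integrated, the 2A sites would let one transcript yield the upstream protein, nitroreductase and membrane-bound mNeonGreen. Nitroreductases of this kind are generally used for prodrug-induced ablation of the expressing cells, which the fluorescent marker would make visible.
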