Features (pLannotate 1.2.2; 13 found; start..end, strand, type, name):
     41..84      +  terminator     rrnB T1 terminator: Escherichia coli rrnB; transcription terminator T1 from the E. coli rrnB gene
    131..167     -  CDS            lacZα (fragment): LacZα fragment of β-galactosidase; lacZ fragment
    257..907     +  CDS            nfsB: NFSB_SALTY - Also known as nfnB From Salmonella typhimurium (strain LT2 / SGSC1412 / ATCC 700720).
    974..1678    +  CDS            mNeonGreen: mNeonGreen is a basic (constitutively fluorescent) green/yellow fluorescent protein published in 2013, derived from Branchiostoma lanceolatum. It is reported to be a very rapidly-maturing monomer with moderate acid sensitivity.
   1679..1720    +  CDS            K-Ras (fragment): human small GTPase proto-oncoprotein
   1728..1745    -  promoter       T7 promoter (fragment): promoter for bacteriophage T7 RNA polymerase
   1750..1884    -  polyA_signal   SV40 poly(A) signal: SV40 polyadenylation signal
   2059..2082    +  promoter       Pc promoter (fragment): intI1 (promoter lies within the coding sequence); class 1 integron promoter
   2258..2314    +  CDS            GmR (fragment): gentamycin acetyltransferase; aacC1; confers resistance to gentamycin
   2321..3112    +  CDS            SmR: aminoglycoside adenylyltransferase (Murphy, 1985); aadA; confers resistance to spectinomycin and streptomycin
   3205..3793    +  rep_origin     ori: high-copy-number ColE1/pMB1/pBR322/pUC origin of replication
   3976..4068    +  CDS            lacI (fragment): lac repressor; lacI; The lac repressor binds to the lac operator to inhibit transcription in E. coli. This inhibition can be relieved by adding lactose or isopropyl-β-D-thiogalactopyranoside (IPTG).
   4123..4150    -  terminator     rrnB T2 terminator: transcription terminator T2 from the E. coli rrnB gene
>Addgene plasmid #241192 | linker-T2A-NTRv2-linker-P2A-mNeonGreen-CAAX ORF1 | addgene full sequence | sequence record 482028 | Addgene NGS Result
ATTTGTCCTACTCAGGAGAGCGTTCACCGACAAACAACAGATAAAACGAAAGGCCCAGTCTTCCGACTGA
GCCTTTCGTTTTATTTGATGCCTGGCAGTTCCCTACTCTCGCGTTAACGCTAGCATGGATGTTTTCCCAG
TCACGACGTTGTAAAACGACGGCCAGTCTTAAGCTCGGGCCCGGTCTCTTCGCGGCTCTGGGGAGGGCAG
AGGCAGTCTGCTGACATGCGGTGACGTGGAAGAGAATCCCGGCCCTATGACTATTGTTCAAGCTGCCCAA
TCCCGCTACTCCACCAAAGCCTTTGATGCTTCGCGCAAATTGCCTGAAGAGAAAGTCGCGGCAGTGAAAG
AGTTAATCCGCATGAGTGCGTCCAGTGTCAACTCGCAACCTTGGCATTTTATTGTCGCGAGCAGTGAAGA
GGGAAAAGCGCGCATCGCCAAAGCAACACAAGGTGGTTTTGCTGCTAATGAGCGCAAGATTTTGGATGCT
TCTCACGTTGTGGTGTTCTGCGCCAAAACGGCGATTGATGAAGCGTACCTACTCGACCTTTTGGAAAGCG
AAGACAAAGATGGCCGCTACGCCGATGTCGAAGCAAAAAATGGCATGCACGCTGGTCGTTCATTTTTCGT
CAACATGCACCGCTTTGACTTGAAAGACGCGCATCACTGGATGGAAAAGCAAGTTTACCTCAATGTGGGG
ACGCTGCTATTGGGTGCTTCTGCGATGGAGATCGACGCGGTGCCAATTGAAGGCTTCGATGCCAAGGTGC
TTGATGAGGAGTTTGGTCTGCGTGAGAAGGGCTTTACCAGCGTGGTGATTGTGCCGCTGGGTTACCATAG
CGAAGACGATTTTAATGCTAAGCTGCCAAAATCACGTTGGTCAGCAGAGACTGTTTTTACCGAAATCGGC
TCTGGGGCTACAAACTTCTCTCTGCTGAAACAAGCTGGCGACGTGGAGGAGAACCCTGGACCTGTGAGCA
AGGGCGAGGAGGATAACATGGCCTCTCTCCCAGCGACACATGAGTTACACATCTTTGGCTCCATCAACGG
TGTGGACTTTGACATGGTGGGTCAGGGCACCGGCAATCCAAATGATGGTTATGAGGAGTTAAACCTGAAG
TCCACCAAGGGTGACCTCCAGTTCTCCCCCTGGATTCTGGTCCCTCATATCGGGTATGGCTTCCATCAGT
ACCTGCCCTACCCTGACGGGATGTCGCCTTTCCAGGCCGCCATGGTAGATGGCTCCGGCTACCAAGTCCA
TCGCACAATGCAGTTTGAAGATGGTGCCTCCCTTACTGTTAACTACCGCTACACCTACGAGGGAAGCCAC
ATCAAAGGAGAGGCCCAGGTGAAGGGGACTGGTTTCCCTGCTGACGGTCCTGTGATGACCAACTCGCTGA
CCGCTGCGGACTGGTGCAGGTCGAAGAAGACTTACCCCAACGACAAAACCATCATCAGTACCTTTAAGTG
GAGTTACACCACTGGAAATGGCAAGCGCTACCGGAGCACTGCGCGGACCACCTACACCTTTGCCAAGCCA
ATGGCGGCTAACTATCTGAAGAACCAGCCGATGTACGTGTTCCGTAAGACGGAGCTCAAGCACTCCAAGA
CCGAGCTCAACTTCAAGGAGTGGCAAAAGGCCTTTACCGATGTGATGGGCATGGACGAGCTGTACAAGAA
GAAGAAAAAGAAGTCAAAGACAAAGTGTGTAATTATGTAAGCTAGAACTATAGTGAGTCGTATTACGTAG
ATCCAGACATGATAAGATACATTGATGAGTTTGGACAAACCACAACTAGAATGCAGTGAAAAAAATGCTT
TATTTGTGAAATTTGTGATGCTATTGCTTTATTTGTAACCATTATAAGCTGCAATAAACAAGTTAACAAC
AACAATTGCATTCATTTTATGTTTCAGGTTCAGGGGGAGGTGTGGGAGGTTTTTTAATTCCTCAAGAGAC
CTCTAGACCAGCCAGGACAGAAATGCCTCGACTTCGCTGCTACCCAAGGTTGCCGGGTGACGCACACCGT
GGAAACGGATGAAGGCACGAACCCAGTGGACATAAGCCTGTTCGGTTCGTAAGCTGTAATGCAAGTAGCG
TATGCGCTCACGCAACTGGTCCAGAACCTTGACCGAACGCAGCGGTGGTAACGGCGCAGTGGCGGTTTTC
ATGGCTTGTTATGACTGTTTTTTTGGGGTACAGTCTATGCCTCGGGCATCCAAGCAGCAAGCGCGTTACG
CCGTGGGTCGATGTTTGATGTTATGGAGCAGCAACGATGTTACGCAGCAGGGCAGTCGCCCTAAAACAAA
GTTAAACATTATGAGGGAAGCGGTGATCGCCGAAGTATCGACTCAACTATCAGAGGTAGTTGGCGTCATC
GAGCGCCATCTCGAACCGACGTTGCTGGCCGTACATTTGTACGGCTCCGCAGTGGATGGCGGCCTGAAGC
CACACAGTGATATTGATTTGCTGGTTACGGTGACCGTAAGGCTTGATGAAACAACGCGGCGAGCTTTGAT
CAACGACCTTTTGGAAACTTCGGCTTCCCCTGGAGAGAGCGAGATTCTCCGCGCTGTAGAAGTCACCATT
GTTGTGCACGACGACATCATTCCGTGGCGTTATCCAGCTAAGCGCGAACTGCAATTTGGAGAATGGCAGC
GCAATGACATTCTTGCAGGTATCTTCGAGCCAGCCACGATCGACATTGATCTGGCTATCTTGCTGACAAA
AGCAAGAGAACATAGCGTTGCCTTGGTAGGTCCAGCGGCGGAGGAACTCTTTGATCCGGTTCCTGAACAG
GATCTATTTGAGGCGCTAAATGAAACCTTAACGCTATGGAACTCGCCGCCCGACTGGGCTGGCGATGAGC
GAAATGTAGTGCTTACGTTGTCCCGCATTTGGTACAGCGCAGTAACCGGCAAAATCGCGCCGAAGGATGT
CGCTGCCGACTGGGCAATGGAGCGCCTGCCGGCCCAGTATCAGCCCGTCATACTTGAAGCTAGACAGGCT
TATCTTGGACAAGAAGAAGATCGCTTGGCCTCGCGCGCAGATCAGTTGGAAGAATTTGTCCACTACGTGA
AAGGCGAGATCACCAAGGTAGTCGGCAAATAACCCTCGAGCCACCCATGACCAAAATCCCTTAACGTGAG
TTACGCGTCGTTCCACTGAGCGTCAGACCCCGTAGAAAAGATCAAAGGATCTTCTTGAGATCCTTTTTTT
CTGCGCGTAATCTGCTGCTTGCAAACAAAAAAACCACCGCTACCAGCGGTGGTTTGTTTGCCGGATCAAG
AGCTACCAACTCTTTTTCCGAAGGTAACTGGCTTCAGCAGAGCGCAGATACCAAATACTGTTCTTCTAGT
GTAGCCGTAGTTAGGCCACCACTTCAAGAACTCTGTAGCACCGCCTACATACCTCGCTCTGCTAATCCTG
TTACCAGTGGCTGCTGCCAGTGGCGATAAGTCGTGTCTTACCGGGTTGGACTCAAGACGATAGTTACCGG
ATAAGGCGCAGCGGTCGGGCTGAACGGGGGGTTCGTGCACACAGCCCAGCTTGGAGCGAACGACCTACAC
CGAACTGAGATACCTACAGCGTGAGCTATGAGAAAGCGCCACGCTTCCCGAAGGGAGAAAGGCGGACAGG
TATCCGGTAAGCGGCAGGGTCGGAACAGGAGAGCGCACGAGGGAGCTTCCAGGGGGAAACGCCTGGTATC
TTTATAGTCCTGTCGGGTTTCGCCACCTCTGACTTGAGCGTCGATTTTTGTGATGCTCGTCAGGGGGGCG
GAGCCTATGGAAAAACGCCAGCAACGCGGCCTTTTTACGGTTCCTGGCCTTTTGCTGGCCTTTTGCTCAC
ATGTTCTTTCCTGCGTTATCCCCTGATTCTGTGGATAACCGTATTACCGCCTTTGAGTGAGCTGATACCG
CTCGCCGCAGCCGAACGACCGAGCGCAGCGAGTCAGTGAGCGAGGAAGCGGAAGAGCGCCCAATACGCAA
ACCGCCTCTCCCCGCGCGTTGGCCGATTCATTAATGCAGCTGGCACGACAGGTTTCCCGACTGGAAAGTG
GGCAGTGAGCGCAACGCAATTAATACGCGTACCGCTAGCCAGGAAGAGTTTGTAGAAACGCAAAAAGGCC
ATCCGTCAGGATGGCCTTCTGCTTAGTTTGATGCCTGGCAGTTTATGGCGGGCGTCCTGCCCGCCACCCT
CCGGGCCGTTGCTTCACAACGTTCAAATCCGCTCCCGGCGG
